Addgene plasmid #215095: B2342_BTB-mCherry
Purpose: Expresses BCL6 BTB(1-129)-mCherry in mammalian cells
Depositing lab: Chandra Tucker. Publication: A platform to induce and mature biomolecular condensates using chemicals and light. Hernandez-Candia CN, Brady BR, Harrison E, Tucker CL. Nat Chem Biol. 2024 Jan 8. doi: 10.1038/s41589-023-01520-1. PubMed 38191942.
Backbone
  Vector backbone: mCherryN1
  Backbone manufacturer: Clontech
  Vector type: Mammalian Expression
Growth in bacteria
  Bacterial resistance: Kanamycin, 50 μg/mL
  Growth temperature: 37°C
  Growth strain: DH5alpha
  Copy number: High Copy
Gene/Insert
  Gene/Insert name: BCL6 BTB
  Species: H. sapiens (human)
  Insert size (bp): 1170
  GenBank ID: NM_001706.5
  Entrez Gene: BCL6 (a.k.a. BCL5, BCL6A, LAZ3, ZBTB27, ZNF51)
  Promoter: CMV
  Tag / fusion protein: mCherry (C terminal on insert)
  Cloning method: Restriction Enzyme; 5′ cloning site NheI (not destroyed); 3′ cloning site HindIII (not destroyed)
  Sequencing primers: 5′ CGCAAATGGGCGGTAGGCGTG
Resource information
  A portion of this plasmid was derived from a plasmid made by: Daniel Hodson (BTB from Addgene plasmid # 135305)
Terms and licenses: Academic/Nonprofit Terms; Industry Terms: Not Available to Industry
How to cite: B2342_BTB-mCherry was a gift from Chandra Tucker (Addgene plasmid # 215095 ; http://n2t.net/addgene:215095 ; RRID:Addgene_215095)
