[The description below was written by a language model from this plasmid's Addgene catalogue record and pLannotate feature annotations shown in this document.]
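Description:
B2342_BTB-mCherry is a mammalian expression plasmid built on the Clontech mCherry-N1 backbone, about 5.1 kb in the sequenced record. It expresses the BTB domain of human BCL6 (residues 1-129) fused at its C terminus to the red fluorescent protein mCherry. The BTB fragment was cloned between the NheI and HindIII sites, both retained, and was derived from an earlier BCL6-containing plasmid. In the feature table it appears as a roughly 390 bp BCL6 coding segment, followed by remnants of the multiple cloning site that act as a short linker, and then the mCherry open reading frame. The listed insert size of 1170 bp is therefore larger than the BTB segment alone and roughly matches the combined BTB-linker-mCherry cassette. Transcription is driven by the human cytomegalovirus immediate early enhancer and promoter and terminated by the SV40 polyadenylation signal. The short "large T antigen" annotation just upstream of that signal is most likely residual SV40 sequence in the 3′ region rather than an expressed element.

The plasmid is propagated in E. coli through a high-copy ColE1/pUC-type origin and selected with kanamycin. The Tn5 NeoR/KanR gene sits behind tandem bacterial (bla) and SV40 early promoters and is followed by an HSV TK polyadenylation signal, so it can also confer G418 resistance in mammalian cells. An f1 origin is present for single-stranded DNA production. The small ble and bGH poly(A) fragments appear to be backbone remnants. BCL6 is a transcriptional repressor, and its BTB domain is known to mediate self-association and corepressor binding. The associated publication describes a platform for inducing and maturing biomolecular condensates with chemicals and light, which suggests this fluorescent BTB fusion serves as a visualizable component or control in that work, although the record does not state its exact role.
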