Features (pLannotate 1.2.2; 15 found; start..end, strand, type, name):
     61..364     +  enhancer       CMV enhancer: human cytomegalovirus immediate early enhancer
    365..568     +  promoter       CMV promoter: human cytomegalovirus (CMV) immediate early promoter
    603..989     +  CDS            BCL6 (fragment) (sequence partly withheld): BCL6_HUMAN - Also known as BCL5, LAZ3, ZBTB27, ZNF51. Experimental evidence at protein level: Swiss-Prot protein existence level 1. Transcriptional repressor mainly required for germinal center (GC) formation and antibody affinity maturation which has different mechanisms of action specific to the lineage and biological functions. Forms complexes with different corepressors and histone deacetylases to repress the transcriptional expression of different subsets of target genes. Represses its target genes by binding directly to the DNA sequence 5'-TTCCTAGAA-3' (BCL6-binding site) or indirectly b
   1005..1048    +  misc_feature   MCS (fragment): multiple cloning site
   1062..1769    +  CDS            mCherry: mCherry is a basic (constitutively fluorescent) red fluorescent protein published in 2004, derived from Discosoma sp.. It is reported to be a very rapidly-maturing monomer with low acid sensitivity.
   1789..1872    +  CDS            large T antigen (fragment): large T antigen from SV40 (simian virus 40)
   1895..2016    +  polyA_signal   SV40 poly(A) signal: SV40 polyadenylation signal
   2050..2478    -  rep_origin     f1 ori (sequence partly withheld): f1 bacteriophage origin of replication; arrow indicates direction of (+) strand synthesis
   2505..2609    +  promoter       AmpR promoter: bla
   2611..2968    +  promoter       SV40 promoter: SV40 enhancer and early promoter
   3003..3797    +  CDS            NeoR/KanR: aminoglycoside phosphotransferase from Tn5; aph(3')-II (or nptII); confers resistance to neomycin, kanamycin, and G418 (Geneticin®)
   3818..3970    +  CDS            ble (fragment): BLE_KLEPN - Experimental evidence at protein level: Swiss-Prot protein existence level 1. Binding protein with a strong affinity to the bleomycin family of antibiotics. Binds to CL990; an antimitotic-antibiotic compound. From Klebsiella pneumoniae.
   4029..4076    +  polyA_signal   HSV TK poly(A) signal: herpes simplex virus thymidine kinase polyadenylation signal (Cole and Stacy, 1985)
   4167..4183    -  polyA_signal   bGH poly(A) signal (fragment): bovine growth hormone polyadenylation signal
   4405..4993    +  rep_origin     ori: high-copy-number ColE1/pMB1/pBR322/pUC origin of replication
>Addgene plasmid #215095 | B2342_BTB-mCherry | addgene full sequence | sequence record 426058 | Addgene NGS Result
TAGTTATTAATAGTAATCAATTACGGGGTCATTAGTTCATAGCCCATATATGGAGTTCCGCGTTACATAA
CTTACGGTAAATGGCCCGCCTGGCTGACCGCCCAACGACCCCCGCCCATTGACGTCAATAATGACGTATG
TTCCCATAGTAACGCCAATAGGGACTTTCCATTGACGTCAATGGGTGGAGTATTTACGGTAAACTGCCCA
CTTGGCAGTACATCAAGTGTATCATATGCCAAGTACGCCCCCTATTGACGTCAATGACGGTAAATGGCCC
GCCTGGCATTATGCCCAGTACATGACCTTATGGGACTTTCCTACTTGGCAGTACATCTACGTATTAGTCA
TCGCTATTACCATGGTGATGCGGTTTTGGCAGTACATCAATGGGCGTGGATAGCGGTTTGACTCACGGGG
ATTTCCAAGTCTCCACCCCATTGACGTCAATGGGAGTTTGTTTTGGCACCAAAATCAACGGGACTTTCCA
AAATGTCGTAACAACTCCGCCCCATTGACGCAAATGGGCGGTAGGCGTGTACGGTGGGAGGTCTATATAA
GCAGAGCTGGTTTAGTGAACCGTCAGATCCGCTAGCGCCACCATGGCCTCGCCGGCT
[372 nt withheld, positions 618-989]
GGCGGAAGCGGCGGAAAGCTTCGAATTCTGCAGTCGACGGTACCGCGGGCCCGGGATCCACCGGTCGCCA
CCATGGTGAGCAAGGGCGAGGAGGATAACATGGCCATCATCAAGGAGTTCATGCGCTTCAAGGTGCACAT
GGAGGGCTCCGTGAACGGCCACGAGTTCGAGATCGAGGGCGAGGGCGAGGGCCGCCCCTACGAGGGCACC
CAGACCGCCAAGCTGAAGGTGACCAAGGGTGGCCCCCTGCCCTTCGCCTGGGACATCCTGTCCCCTCAGT
TCATGTACGGCTCCAAGGCCTACGTGAAGCACCCCGCCGACATCCCCGACTACTTGAAGCTGTCCTTCCC
CGAGGGCTTCAAGTGGGAGCGCGTGATGAACTTCGAGGACGGCGGCGTGGTGACCGTGACCCAGGACTCC
TCCCTGCAGGACGGCGAGTTCATCTACAAGGTGAAGCTGCGCGGCACCAACTTCCCCTCCGACGGCCCCG
TAATGCAGAAGAAGACCATGGGCTGGGAGGCCTCCTCCGAGCGGATGTACCCCGAGGACGGCGCCCTGAA
GGGCGAGATCAAGCAGAGGCTGAAGCTGAAGGACGGCGGCCACTACGACGCTGAGGTCAAGACCACCTAC
AAGGCCAAGAAGCCCGTGCAGCTGCCCGGCGCCTACAACGTCAACATCAAGTTGGACATCACCTCCCACA
ACGAGGACTACACCATCGTGGAACAGTACGAACGCGCCGAGGGCCGCCACTCCACCGGCGGCATGGACGA
GCTGTACAAGTAAAGCGGCCGCGACTCTAGATCATAATCAGCCATACCACATTTGTAGAGGTTTTACTTG
CTTTAAAAAACCTCCCACACCTCCCCCTGAACCTGAAACATAAAATGAATGCAATTGTTGTTGTTAACTT
GTTTATTGCAGCTTATAATGGTTACAAATAAAGCAATAGCATCACAAATTTCACAAATAAAGCATTTTTT
TCACTGCATTCTAGTTGTGGTTTGTCCAAACTCATCAATGTATCTTAAGGCGTAAATTGTAAGCGTTAAT
ATTTTGTTAAAATTCGCGTTAAATTTTTGTTAAATCAGCTCATTTTTTAACCAATAGGCCGAAATCGGCA
AAATCCCTTATAAATCAAAAGAATAGACCGAGATAGGGT
[37 nt withheld, positions 2149-2185]
AAAGAACGTGGACTCCAACGTCAAAGG
[49 nt withheld, positions 2213-2261]
T
[91 nt withheld, positions 2263-2353]
G
[124 nt withheld, positions 2355-2478]
CAGGTGGCACTTTTCGGGGAAATGTGCGCGGAACCCCTATTTGTTTATTTTTCTAAATACATTCAAATAT
GTATCCGCTCATGAGACAATAACCCTGATAAATGCTTCAATAATATTGAAAAAGGAAGAGTCCTGAGGCG
GAAAGAACCAGCTGTGGAATGTGTGTCAGTTAGGGTGTGGAAAGTCCCCAGGCTCCCCAGCAGGCAGAAG
TATGCAAAGCATGCATCTCAATTAGTCAGCAACCAGGTGTGGAAAGTCCCCAGGCTCCCCAGCAGGCAGA
AGTATGCAAAGCATGCATCTCAATTAGTCAGCAACCATAGTCCCGCCCCTAACTCCGCCCATCCCGCCCC
TAACTCCGCCCAGTTCCGCCCATTCTCCGCCCCATGGCTGACTAATTTTTTTTATTTATGCAGAGGCCGA
GGCCGCCTCGGCCTCTGAGCTATTCCAGAAGTAGTGAGGAGGCTTTTTTGGAGGCCTAGGCTTTTGCAAA
GATCGATCAAGAGACAGGATGAGGATCGTTTCGCATGATTGAACAAGATGGATTGCACGCAGGTTCTCCG
GCCGCTTGGGTGGAGAGGCTATTCGGCTATGACTGGGCACAACAGACAATCGGCTGCTCTGATGCCGCCG
TGTTCCGGCTGTCAGCGCAGGGGCGCCCGGTTCTTTTTGTCAAGACCGACCTGTCCGGTGCCCTGAATGA
ACTGCAAGACGAGGCAGCGCGGCTATCGTGGCTGGCCACGACGGGCGTTCCTTGCGCAGCTGTGCTCGAC
GTTGTCACTGAAGCGGGAAGGGACTGGCTGCTATTGGGCGAAGTGCCGGGGCAGGATCTCCTGTCATCTC
ACCTTGCTCCTGCCGAGAAAGTATCCATCATGGCTGATGCAATGCGGCGGCTGCATACGCTTGATCCGGC
TACCTGCCCATTCGACCACCAAGCGAAACATCGCATCGAGCGAGCACGTACTCGGATGGAAGCCGGTCTT
GTCGATCAGGATGATCTGGACGAAGAGCATCAGGGGCTCGCGCCAGCCGAACTGTTCGCCAGGCTCAAGG
CGAGCATGCCCGACGGCGAGGATCTCGTCGTGACCCATGGCGATGCCTGCTTGCCGAATATCATGGTGGA
AAATGGCCGCTTTTCTGGATTCATCGACTGTGGCCGGCTGGGTGTGGCGGACCGCTATCAGGACATAGCG
TTGGCTACCCGTGATATTGCTGAAGAGCTTGGCGGCGAATGGGCTGACCGCTTCCTCGTGCTTTACGGTA
TCGCCGCTCCCGATTCGCAGCGCATCGCCTTCTATCGCCTTCTTGACGAGTTCTTCTGAGCGGGACTCTG
GGGTTCGAAATGACCGACCAAGCGACGCCCAACCTGCCATCACGAGATTTCGATTCCACCGCCGCCTTCT
ATGAAAGGTTGGGCTTCGGAATCGTTTTCCGGGACGCCGGCTGGATGATCCTCCAGCGCGGGGATCTCAT
GCTGGAGTTCTTCGCCCACCCTAGGGGGAGGCTAACTGAAACACGGAAGGAGACAATACCGGAAGGAACC
CGCGCTATGACGGCAATAAAAAGACAGAATAAAACGCACGGTGTTGGGTCGTTTGTTCATAAACGCGGGG
TTCGGTCCCAGGGCTGGCACTCTGTCGATACCCCACCGAGACCCCATTGGGGCCAATACGCCCGCGTTTC
TTCCTTTTCCCCACCCCACCCCCCAAGTTCGGGTGAAGGCCCAGGGCTCGCAGCCAACGTCGGGGCGGCA
GGCCCTGCCATAGCCTCAGGTTACTCATATATACTTTAGATTGATTTAAAACTTCATTTTTAATTTAAAA
GGATCTAGGTGAAGATCCTTTTTGATAATCTCATGACCAAAATCCCTTAACGTGAGTTTTCGTTCCACTG
AGCGTCAGACCCCGTAGAAAAGATCAAAGGATCTTCTTGAGATCCTTTTTTTCTGCGCGTAATCTGCTGC
TTGCAAACAAAAAAACCACCGCTACCAGCGGTGGTTTGTTTGCCGGATCAAGAGCTACCAACTCTTTTTC
CGAAGGTAACTGGCTTCAGCAGAGCGCAGATACCAAATACTGTTCTTCTAGTGTAGCCGTAGTTAGGCCA
CCACTTCAAGAACTCTGTAGCACCGCCTACATACCTCGCTCTGCTAATCCTGTTACCAGTGGCTGCTGCC
AGTGGCGATAAGTCGTGTCTTACCGGGTTGGACTCAAGACGATAGTTACCGGATAAGGCGCAGCGGTCGG
GCTGAACGGGGGGTTCGTGCACACAGCCCAGCTTGGAGCGAACGACCTACACCGAACTGAGATACCTACA
GCGTGAGCTATGAGAAAGCGCCACGCTTCCCGAAGGGAGAAAGGCGGACAGGTATCCGGTAAGCGGCAGG
GTCGGAACAGGAGAGCGCACGAGGGAGCTTCCAGGGGGAAACGCCTGGTATCTTTATAGTCCTGTCGGGT
TTCGCCACCTCTGACTTGAGCGTCGATTTTTGTGATGCTCGTCAGGGGGGCGGAGCCTATGGAAAAACGC
CAGCAACGCGGCCTTTTTACGGTTCCTGGCCTTTTGCTGGCCTTTTGCTCACATGTTCTTTCCTGCGTTA
TCCCCTGATTCTGTGGATAACCGTATTACCGCCATGCAT
